Addgene plasmid #189850: p15A-OptoCre-knt-P*-R
Purpose: Cre-inducible activation of knt for kanamycin resistance.
Depositing lab: Mary Dunlop. Depositing organization: Boston University Main Campus. Publication: An optogenetic toolkit for light-inducible antibiotic resistance. Sheets MB, Tague N, Dunlop MJ. Nat Commun. 2023 Feb 23;14(1):1034. doi: 10.1038/s41467-023-36670-2. PubMed 36823420.
Backbone
  Vector backbone: pBbA-c
  Backbone size w/o insert (bp): 2067
  Total vector size (bp): 3332
  Vector type: Bacterial Expression, Cre/Lox, Synthetic Biology
Growth in bacteria
  Bacterial resistance: Chloramphenicol, 25 μg/mL
  Growth temperature: 37°C
  Growth strain: DH5alpha
  Growth instructions: When transformed with Opto-Cre-Vvd2, store in the dark.
  Copy number: Low Copy
Gene/Insert
  Gene/Insert name: P*-loxP-TT-loxP-R-knt
  Insert size (bp): 1265
  Promoter: P* (modified T7 phage gene 10)
  Cloning method: Gibson Cloning
  Sequencing primers: 5′ ATCTTCCCCATCGGTGATGTCG; 3′ TTTCGCCACCACTGATTTGAGC
Terms and licenses: Academic/Nonprofit Terms; Industry Terms: Not Available to Industry
Depositor comments: Please visit https://www.biorxiv.org/content/10.1101/2022.06.10.495621v1 for bioRxiv preprint.
How to cite: p15A-OptoCre-knt-P*-R was a gift from Mary Dunlop (Addgene plasmid # 189850 ; http://n2t.net/addgene:189850 ; RRID:Addgene_189850)
