[The description below was written by a language model from this plasmid's Addgene catalogue record and pLannotate feature annotations shown in this document.]
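Description:
p15A-OptoCre-knt-P*-R is a low-copy bacterial expression plasmid built on the pBbA-c backbone for use in E. coli. It replicates from a p15A origin, which is compatible with ColE1-type plasmids, so it can be co-maintained with a second plasmid supplying Cre recombinase. Selection is by chloramphenicol, through a cat gene driven by its own promoter and followed by a lambda t0 terminator.

The payload is a Cre-activated resistance switch, described in the record as P*-loxP-TT-loxP-R-knt. A promoter called P*, recorded as a modified phage T7 gene 10 promoter, lies upstream of two same-orientation loxP sites that bracket a pair of transcription terminators (rrnB T1 and T7Te). These terminators block read-through into the downstream kanamycin resistance gene. Cre excises the floxed terminator block, allowing P* to transcribe knt and making cells kanamycin resistant. The "R" element between the second loxP site and the coding sequence is not defined in the record and is not annotated; it sits where a ribosome binding site would be expected. A second rrnB T1/T7Te pair terminates the cassette.

The plasmid is intended to be paired with a light-responsive split Cre (Opto-Cre-Vvd2 is named in the record) as part of an optogenetic toolkit for light-inducible antibiotic resistance.

The automated annotation labels the resistance gene as neo/nptII rather than knt. It also reports short fragments of an RSF origin, Tn5 transposase and a tetracycline resistance gene, plus a minimal FRT site; these appear to be backbone remnants with no stated function. The sequenced record is 3,410 nt, slightly larger than the catalogued 3,332 bp.
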