Features (pLannotate 1.2.2; 15 found; start..end, strand, type, name):
     72..105     +  protein_bind   loxP: Cre-mediated recombination occurs in the 8-bp core sequence (GCATACAT). Cre recombinase
    153..224     +  terminator     rrnB T1 terminator: transcription terminator T1 from the E. coli rrnB gene
    240..267     +  terminator     T7Te terminator: phage T7 early transcription terminator
    276..309     +  protein_bind   loxP: Cre-mediated recombination occurs in the 8-bp core sequence (GCATACAT). Cre recombinase
    330..1121    +  CDS            neo: KKA2_KLEPN - Also known as kan, nptII. Experimental evidence at protein level: Swiss-Prot protein existence level 1. Resistance to kanamycin, neomycin, paromomycin, ribostamycin, butirosin and gentamicin B. From Klebsiella pneumoniae.
   1145..1216    +  terminator     rrnB T1 terminator: transcription terminator T1 from the E. coli rrnB gene
   1232..1259    +  terminator     T7Te terminator: phage T7 early transcription terminator
   1278..1333    -  rep_origin     RSF ori (fragment): Plasmids containing the RSF 1030 origin of replication can be propagated in E. coli cells that contain additional plasmids with compatible origins.
   1421..1966    -  rep_origin     p15A ori: Plasmids containing the medium-copy-number p15A origin of replication can be propagated in E. coli cells that contain a second plasmid with the ColE1 origin.
   2080..2174    -  terminator     lambda t0 terminator: transcription terminator from phage lambda
   2198..2854    -  CDS            cat: CAT_ECOLX - Experimental evidence at protein level: Swiss-Prot protein existence level 1. This enzyme is an effector of chloramphenicol resistance in bacteria. From Escherichia coli. This protein is used as a marker in many commonly used cloning vectors, such as pACYC184.
   2855..2957    -  promoter       cat promoter: promoter of the E. coli cat gene encoding chloramphenicol acetyltransferase
   2984..3214    -  CDS            tnpA (fragment): TN5P_ECOLX - Also known as tnp. Experimental evidence at protein level: Swiss-Prot protein existence level 1. Mediates transposition of transposon Tn5 by a 'cut and paste' mechanism. First, the monomeric transposase binds the 19 bp inverted DNA repeats flanking the transposon. Then, dimerization of the DNA- bound transposase creates a synaptic DNA complex. After nicking of the first DNA strand, excision of the transposon proceeds through a series of intermediates. The transposase then mediates the insertion of the transposon at a new site by strand transfer. The activity of the wild- type tran
   3221..3254    -  protein_bind   FRT (minimal): supports FLP-mediated excision but not integration (Turan and Bode, 2011) FLP recombinase from the Saccharomyces cerevisiae 2μ plasmid
   3302..3379    -  CDS            TcR (fragment): tetracycline efflux protein; tet; confers resistance to tetracycline
>Addgene plasmid #189850 | p15A-OptoCre-knt-P*-R | addgene full sequence | sequence record 377953 | Addgene NGS Result
TTATCAAAAAGAGTATTGTCTTAAAGTCTAACCTATAGGATTCTTACAGCCATCGAGAGGGACACGGCGA
AATAACTTCGTATAGCATACATTATACGAAGTTATCCAGGCATCAAATAAGGATCCAAACTCGAGTAAGG
ATCTCCAGGCATCAAATAAAACGAAAGGCTCAGTCGAAAGACTGGGCCTTTCGTTTTATCTGTTGTTTGT
CGGTGAACGCTCTCTACTAGAGTCACACTGGCTCACCTTCGGGTGGGCCTTTCTGCGTTTATACCATAAC
TTCGTATAGCATACATTATACGAAGTTATTTTAAGAAGGAGATATACATATGATTGAACAAGATGGATTG
CACGCAGGTTCTCCGGCCGCTTGGGTGGAGAGGCTATTCGGCTATGACTGGGCACAACAGACAATCGGCT
GCTCTGATGCCGCCGTGTTCCGGCTGTCAGCGCAGGGGCGCCCGGTTCTTTTTGTCAAGACCGACCTGTC
CGGTGCCCTGAATGAACTGCAGGACGAGGCAGCGCGGCTATCGTGGCTGGCCACGACGGGCGTTCCTTGC
GCAGCTGTGCTCGACGTTGTCACTGAAGCGGGAAGGGACTGGCTGCTATTGGGCGAAGTGCCGGGGCAGG
ATCTCCTGTCATCTCACCTTGCTCCTGCCGAGAAAGTATCCATCATGGCTGATGCAATGCGGCGGCTGCA
TACGCTTGATCCGGCTACCTGCCCATTCGACCACCAAGCGAAACATCGCATCGAGCGAGCACGTACTCGG
ATGGAAGCCGGTCTTGTCGATCAGGATGATCTGGACGAAGAGCATCAGGGGCTCGCGCCAGCCGAACTGT
TCGCCAGGCTCAAGGCGCGCATGCCCGACGGCGAGGATCTCGTCGTGACCCATGGCGATGCCTGCTTGCC
GAATATCATGGTGGAAAATGGCCGCTTTTCTGGATTCATCGACTGTGGCCGGCTGGGTGTGGCGGACCGC
TATCAGGACATAGCGTTGGCTACCCGTGATATTGCTGAAGAGCTTGGCGGCGAATGGGCTGACCGCTTCC
TCGTGCTTTACGGTATCGCCGCTCCCGATTCGCAGCGCATCGCCTTCTATCGCCTTCTTGACGAGTTCTT
CTGATAATAGGGATCTCCAGGCATCAAATAAAACGAAAGGCTCAGTCGAAAGACTGGGCCTTTCGTTTTA
TCTGTTGTTTGTCGGTGAACGCTCTCTACTAGAGTCACACTGGCTCACCTTCGGGTGGGCCTTTCTGCGT
TTATACCTAGGGATATATTCCGCTTCCTCGCTCACTGACTCGCTACGCTCGGTCGTTCGACTGCGGCGAG
CGGAAATGGCTTACGAACGGGGCGGAGATTTCCTGGAAGATGCCAGGAAGATACTTAACAGGGAAGTGAG
AGGGCCGCGGCAAAGCCGTTTTTCCATAGGCTCCGCCCCCCTGACAAGCATCACGAAATCTGACGCTCAA
ATCAGTGGTGGCGAAACCCGACAGGACTATAAAGATACCAGGCGTTTCCCCCTGGCGGCTCCCTCGTGCG
CTCTCCTGTTCCTGCCTTTCGGTTTACCGGTGTCATTCCGCTGTTATGGCCGCGTTTGTCTCATTCCACG
CCTGACACTCAGTTCCGGGTAGGCAGTTCGCTCCAAGCTGGACTGTATGCACGAACCCCCCGTTCAGTCC
GACCGCTGCGCCTTATCCGGTAACTATCGTCTTGAGTCCAACCCGGAAAGACATGCAAAAGCACCACTGG
CAGCAGCCACTGGTAATTGATTTAGAGGAGTTAGTCTTGAAGTCATGCGCCGGTTAAGGCTAAACTGAAA
GGACAAGTTTTGGTGACTGCGCTCCTCCAAGCCAGTTACCTCGGTTCAAAGAGTTGGTAGCTCAGAGAAC
CTTCGAAAAACCGCCCTGCAAGGCGGTTTTTTCGTTTTCAGAGCAAGAGATTACGCGCAGACCAAAACGA
TCTCAAGAAGATCATCTTATTAATCAGATAAAATATTTCTAGATTTCAGTGCAATTTATCTCTTCAAATG
TAGCACCTGAAGTCAGCCCCATACGATATAAGTTGTTACTAGTGCTTGGATTCTCACCAATAAAAAACGC
CCGGCGGCAACCGAGCGTTCTGAACAAATCCAGATGGAGTTCTGAGGTCATTACTGGATCTATCAACAGG
AGTCCAAGCGAGCTCGATATCAAATTACGCCCCGCCCTGCCACTCATCGCAGTACTGTTGTAATTCATTA
AGCATTCTGCCGACATGGAAGCCATCACAAACGGCATGATGAACCTGAATCGCCAGCGGCATCAGCACCT
TGTCGCCTTGCGTATAATATTTGCCCATGGTGAAAACGGGGGCGAAGAAGTTGTCCATATTGGCCACGTT
TAAATCAAAACTGGTGAAACTCACCCAGGGATTGGCTGAGACGAAAAACATATTCTCAATAAACCCTTTA
GGGAAATAGGCCAGGTTTTCACCGTAACACGCCACATCTTGCGAATATATGTGTAGAAACTGCCGGAAAT
CGTCGTGGTATTCACTCCAGAGCGATGAAAACGTTTCAGTTTGCTCATGGAAAACGGTGTAACAAGGGTG
AACACTATCCCATATCACCAGCTCACCGTCTTTCATTGCCATACGAAATTCCGGATGAGCATTCATCAGG
CGGGCAAGAATGTGAATAAAGGCCGGATAAAACTTGTGCTTATTTTTCTTTACGGTCTTTAAAAAGGCCG
TAATATCCAGCTGAACGGTCTGGTTATAGGTACATTGAGCAACTGACTGAAATGCCTCAAAATGTTCTTT
ACGATGCCATTGGGATATATCAACGGTGGTATATCCAGTGATTTTTTTCTCCATTTTAGCTTCCTTAGCT
CCTGAAAATCTCGATAACTCAAAAAATACGCCCGGTAGTGATCTTATTTCATTATGGTGAAAGTTGGAAC
CTCTTACGTGCCGATCAACGTCTCATTTTCGCCAGATATCGACAATTCCGGTTCGCTTGCTGTCCATAAA
ACCGCCCAGTCTAGCTATCGCCATGTAAGCCCACTGCAAGCTACCTGCTTTCTCTTTGCGCTTGCGTTTT
CCCTTGTCCAGATAGCCCAGTAGCTGACATTCATCCGGGGTCAGCACCGTTTCTGCGGACTGGCTTTCTA
CGTGTTCCGCTTCCTTTAGCAGCCCTTGCGCCCTGAGTGCTTGCGGCAGCGTGAGCTTCAAAAGCGCTCT
GAAGTTCCTATACTTTCTAGAGAATAGGAACTTCGAACTGCAGGTCGACGGATCCCCGGAATTAATTCTC
ATGTTTGACAGGATCTTCCCCATCGGTGATGTCGGCGATATAGGCGCCAGCAACCGCACCTGTGGCGCCG
GTGATGCCGGCCACGATGCCGAAGTTCCTATTATCACGAGGCCCTTTGAG
